Addgene plasmid #146759: pGEX-6P-1-HsUPF3b-iso2_145-470_K
Purpose: Bacterial Expression of HsUPF3biso2_145-470
Depositing lab: Elisa Izaurralde. Depositing organization: Max Planck Institute for Developmental Biology. Publication: SMG6 interacts with the exon junction complex via two conserved EJC-binding motifs (EBMs) required for nonsense-mediated mRNA decay. Kashima I, Jonas S, Jayachandran U, Buchwald G, Conti E, Lupas AN, Izaurralde E. Genes Dev. 2010 Nov 1. 24(21):2440-50. 10.1101/gad.604610 PubMed 20930030.
Backbone
  Vector backbone: Unknown
  Vector type: Bacterial Expression
Growth in bacteria
  Bacterial resistance: Ampicillin, 100 μg/mL
  Growth temperature: 37°C
  Growth strain: DH5alpha
  Copy number: Low Copy
Gene/Insert
  Gene/Insert name: HsUPF3biso2_145-470
  Species: H. sapiens (human)
  Entrez Gene: UPF3B (a.k.a. HUPF3B, MRX62, MRX82, MRXS14, RENT3B, UPF3BP1, UPF3BP2, UPF3BP3, UPF3X, Upf3p-X)
  Cloning method: Unknown
Terms and licenses: Academic/Nonprofit Terms; Industry Terms: Not Available to Industry
Depositor comments: Plasmids from this collection were made available to the research community and donated after the lab closed. Please note that the sequence provided by the depositing laboratory may be theoretical/predicted or based on Sanger sequencing results. There may be discrepancies between sequencing results obtained by Addgene and the depositor sequence. If an Addgene verified sequence is not available, please contact before placing your order to request that our lab fully sequence the plasmid.
How to cite: pGEX-6P-1-HsUPF3b-iso2_145-470_K was a gift from Elisa Izaurralde (Addgene plasmid # 146759 ; http://n2t.net/addgene:146759 ; RRID:Addgene_146759)
