[The description below was written by a language model from this plasmid's Addgene catalogue record and pLannotate feature annotations shown in this document.]
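Description:
pGEX-6P-1-HsUPF3b-iso2_145-470_K is a bacterial expression plasmid for producing a fragment of human UPF3B (isoform 2, residues 145–470 according to the name) as an N-terminal glutathione S-transferase fusion in E. coli. The catalogue entry lists the backbone as unknown, but the plasmid name and the annotated features are consistent with a pGEX-6P-1-type vector. A tac promoter with an adjacent lac operator drives the Schistosoma japonicum GST coding sequence. The UPF3B fragment follows a short linker downstream. In pGEX-6P vectors this linker normally carries a PreScission protease cleavage site, although the feature table does not annotate one. A lacI gene under the lacIq promoter supplies lac repressor from the plasmid itself, keeping the tac promoter off until it is induced with IPTG. The plasmid replicates from a ColE1/pMB1-family origin and is selected with ampicillin through the β-lactamase gene. The record lists it as low copy. The remaining annotations (rop and bom fragments, a lac promoter/operator with lacZα, and a yciV fragment) are backbone remnants with no role in expression of the fusion.

UPF3B is a nonsense-mediated mRNA decay factor that links the exon junction complex (EJC) to the UPF1–UPF2 surveillance machinery. The GST tag allows affinity purification on glutathione resin and pull-down experiments with the recombinant fragment. The associated publication concerns EJC-binding motifs in SMG6 and their role in NMD, so the construct was probably used for in vitro interaction or competition assays with EJC components, though the record states only bacterial expression as its purpose. The 5,950 nt sequence is depositor-supplied and may be theoretical or only partly verified by sequencing.
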