Features (pLannotate 1.2.2; 17 found; start..end, strand, type, name):
      6..107     -  CDS            yciV (fragment): RNAAM_ECOLI - Also known as trpH From Escherichia coli (strain K12).
    183..211     +  promoter       tac promoter: strong E. coli promoter; hybrid between the trp and lac UV5 promoters
    219..235     +  protein_bind   lac operator: The lac repressor binds to the lac operator to inhibit transcription in E. coli. This inhibition can be relieved by adding lactose or isopropyl-β-D-thiogalactopyranoside (IPTG). lac repressor encoded by lacI
    258..911     +  CDS            GST26_SCHJA: Experimental evidence at protein level: Swiss-Prot protein existence level 1. GST isoenzymes appear to play a central role in the parasite detoxification system. Other functions are also suspected including a role in increasing the solubility of haematin in the parasite gut. From Schistosoma japonicum (Blood fluke).
    954..1931    +  CDS            UPF3B (fragment): REN3B_HUMAN - Also known as RENT3B, UPF3X. Experimental evidence at protein level: Swiss-Prot protein existence level 1. Involved in nonsense-mediated decay (NMD) of mRNAs containing premature stop codons by associating with the nuclear exon junction complex (EJC) and serving as link between the EJC core and NMD machinery. Recruits UPF2 at the cytoplasmic side of the nuclear envelope and the subsequent formation of an UPF1-UPF2-UPF3 surveillance complex (including UPF1 bound to release factors at the stalled ribosome) is believed to activate NMD. In cooperation with UPF2 stimulates both ATPase
   1967..2006    +  CDS            rop (fragment): Rop protein, which maintains plasmids at low copy number; rop
   2108..2148    +  misc_feature   bom (fragment): basis of mobility region from pBR322
   2253..2357    +  promoter       AmpR promoter: bla
   2358..3218    +  CDS            AmpR: β-lactamase; bla; confers resistance to ampicillin, carbenicillin, and related antibiotics
   3389..3977    +  rep_origin     ori: high-copy-number ColE1/pMB1/pBR322/pUC origin of replication
   4163..4214    -  misc_feature   bom (fragment): basis of mobility region from pBR322
   4221..4298    +  promoter       lacIq promoter: lacI (mutant); In the lacIq allele, a single base change in the promoter boosts expression of the lacI gene about 10-fold.
   4299..5381    +  CDS            lacI: lac repressor; lacI; The lac repressor binds to the lac operator to inhibit transcription in E. coli. This inhibition can be relieved by adding lactose or isopropyl-β-D-thiogalactopyranoside (IPTG).
   5394..5415    +  protein_bind   CAP binding site: CAP binding activates transcription in the presence of cAMP. E. coli catabolite activator protein
   5430..5460    +  promoter       lac promoter: promoter for the E. coli lac operon
   5468..5484    +  protein_bind   lac operator: The lac repressor binds to the lac operator to inhibit transcription in E. coli. This inhibition can be relieved by adding lactose or isopropyl-β-D-thiogalactopyranoside (IPTG). lac repressor encoded by lacI
   5504..5677    +  CDS            lacZα: LacZα fragment of β-galactosidase; lacZ fragment
>Addgene plasmid #146759 | pGEX-6P-1-HsUPF3b-iso2_145-470_K | depositor full sequence | sequence record 289205 | Full Sequence
ACGTTATCGACTGCACGGTGCACCAATGCTTCTGGCGTCAGGCAGCCATCGGAAGCTGTGGTATGGCTGT
GCAGGTCGTAAATCACTGCATAATTCGTGTCGCTCAAGGCGCACTCCCGTTCTGGATAATGTTTTTTGCG
CCGACATCATAACGGTTCTGGCAAATATTCTGAAATGAGCTGTTGACAATTAATCATCGGCTCGTATAAT
GTGTGGAATTGTGAGCGGATAACAATTTCACACAGGAAACAGTATTCATGTCCCCTATACTAGGTTATTG
GAAAATTAAGGGCCTTGTGCAACCCACTCGACTTCTTTTGGAATATCTTGAAGAAAAATATGAAGAGCAT
TTGTATGAGCGCGATGAAGGTGATAAATGGCGAAACAAAAAGTTTGAATTGGGTTTGGAGTTTCCCAATC
TTCCTTATTATATTGATGGTGATGTTAAATTAACACAGTCTATGGCCATCATACGTTATATAGCTGACAA
GCACAACATGTTGGGTGGTTGTCCAAAAGAGCGTGCAGAGATTTCAATGCTTGAAGGAGCGGTTTTGGAT
ATTAGATACGGTGTTTCGAGAATTGCATATAGTAAAGACTTTGAAACTCTCAAAGTTGATTTTCTTAGCA
AGCTACCTGAAATGCTGAAAATGTTCGAAGATCGTTTATGTCATAAAACATATTTAAATGGTGATCATGT
AACCCATCCTGACTTCATGTTGTATGACGCTCTTGATGTTGTTTTATACATGGACCCAATGTGCCTGGAT
GCGTTCCCAAAATTAGTTTGTTTTAAAAAACGTATTGAAGCTATCCCACAAATTGATAAGTACTTGAAAT
CCAGCAAGTATATAGCATGGCCTTTGCAGGGCTGGCAAGCCACGTTTGGTGGTGGCGACCATCCTCCAAA
ATCGGATCTGGAAGTTCTGTTCCAGGGGCCCCTGGGATCCCCGAAGAAAAGAGATACCAAAGTCGGGACT
ATCGATGATGATCCAGAATATAGAAAGTTTTTGGAAAGTTATGCCACAGATAATGAGAAAATGACATCTA
CTCCAGAGACACTGCTAGAGGAAATAGAAGCAAAAAATAGAGAATTAATAGCTAAAAAGACAACCCCACT
TTTGAGCTTCCTGAAAAACAAGCAGAGAATGAGAGAAGAAAAGAGAGAAGAAAGGAGGAGGAGAGAAATA
GAAAGAAAAAGACAAAGAGAAGAAGAGAGGAGGAAATGGAAAGAAGAAGAGAAACGAAAAAGGAAAGATA
TAGAAAAGCTAAAGAAGATAGACAGAATTCCAGAAAGGGACAAATTAAAGGATGAACCAAAGATTAAGCT
GCTCAAGAAGCCAGAAAAAGGAGATGAAAAAGAATTGGACAAAAGAGAAAAAGCCAAGAAATTGGACAAA
GAGAATCTCAGTGATGAAAGAGCCAGTGGGCAAAGTTGTACATTGCCCAAGCGTTCTGATAGCGAACTTA
AAGATGAAAAACCAAAGAGACCTGAAGATGAGAGCGGCAGAGACTATAGGGAGAGGGAACGGGAATATGA
ACGAGATCAGGAGCGCATACTTCGAGAAAGAGAGAGGCTGAAGCGGCAAGAAGAAGAGCGCCGTAGGCAG
AAGGAGCGCTATGAGAAAGAGAAGACTTTTAAGAGAAAAGAAGAAGAAATGAAAAAAGAGAAAGACACAC
TTCGGGATAAAGGAAAGAAGGCTGAAAGTACAGAATCAATAGGCAGCTCAGAAAAAACTGAAAAGAAAGA
AGAAGTGGTCAAGAGAGATCGAATAAGAAACAAGGATCGTCCAGCGATGCAGCTTTACCAACCAGGAGCT
CGAAGCCGAAATCGACTCTGTCCCCCTGATGACAGCACCAAGTCTGGAGATTCAGCAGCAGAAAGGAAGC
AGGAAAGTGGTATTAGCCATAGAAAAGAAGGAGGAGAGGAGTGACTCGAGCGGCCGCATCGTGACTGACT
GACGATCTGCCTCGCGCGTTTCGGTGATGACGGTGAAAACCTCTGACACATGCAGCTCCCGGAGACGGTC
ACAGCTTGTCTGTAAGCGGATGCCGGGAGCAGACAAGCCCGTCAGGGCGCGTCAGCGGGTGTTGGCGGGT
GTCGGGGCGCAGCCATGACCCAGTCACGTAGCGATAGCGGAGTGTATAATTCTTGAAGACGAAAGGGCCT
CGTGATACGCCTATTTTTATAGGTTAATGTCATGATAATAATGGTTTCTTAGACGTCAGGTGGCACTTTT
CGGGGAAATGTGCGCGGAACCCCTATTTGTTTATTTTTCTAAATACATTCAAATATGTATCCGCTCATGA
GACAATAACCCTGATAAATGCTTCAATAATATTGAAAAAGGAAGAGTATGAGTATTCAACATTTCCGTGT
CGCCCTTATTCCCTTTTTTGCGGCATTTTGCCTTCCTGTTTTTGCTCACCCAGAAACGCTGGTGAAAGTA
AAAGATGCTGAAGATCAGTTGGGTGCACGAGTGGGTTACATCGAACTGGATCTCAACAGCGGTAAGATCC
TTGAGAGTTTTCGCCCCGAAGAACGTTTTCCAATGATGAGCACTTTTAAAGTTCTGCTATGTGGCGCGGT
ATTATCCCGTGTTGACGCCGGGCAAGAGCAACTCGGTCGCCGCATACACTATTCTCAGAATGACTTGGTT
GAGTACTCACCAGTCACAGAAAAGCATCTTACGGATGGCATGACAGTAAGAGAATTATGCAGTGCTGCCA
TAACCATGAGTGATAACACTGCGGCCAACTTACTTCTGACAACGATCGGAGGACCGAAGGAGCTAACCGC
TTTTTTGCACAACATGGGGGATCATGTAACTCGCCTTGATCGTTGGGAACCGGAGCTGAATGAAGCCATA
CCAAACGACGAGCGTGACACCACGATGCCTGCAGCAATGGCAACAACGTTGCGCAAACTATTAACTGGCG
AACTACTTACTCTAGCTTCCCGGCAACAATTAATAGACTGGATGGAGGCGGATAAAGTTGCAGGACCACT
TCTGCGCTCGGCCCTTCCGGCTGGCTGGTTTATTGCTGATAAATCTGGAGCCGGTGAGCGTGGGTCTCGC
GGTATCATTGCAGCACTGGGGCCAGATGGTAAGCCCTCCCGTATCGTAGTTATCTACACGACGGGGAGTC
AGGCAACTATGGATGAACGAAATAGACAGATCGCTGAGATAGGTGCCTCACTGATTAAGCATTGGTAACT
GTCAGACCAAGTTTACTCATATATACTTTAGATTGATTTAAAACTTCATTTTTAATTTAAAAGGATCTAG
GTGAAGATCCTTTTTGATAATCTCATGACCAAAATCCCTTAACGTGAGTTTTCGTTCCACTGAGCGTCAG
ACCCCGTAGAAAAGATCAAAGGATCTTCTTGAGATCCTTTTTTTCTGCGCGTAATCTGCTGCTTGCAAAC
AAAAAAACCACCGCTACCAGCGGTGGTTTGTTTGCCGGATCAAGAGCTACCAACTCTTTTTCCGAAGGTA
ACTGGCTTCAGCAGAGCGCAGATACCAAATACTGTCCTTCTAGTGTAGCCGTAGTTAGGCCACCACTTCA
AGAACTCTGTAGCACCGCCTACATACCTCGCTCTGCTAATCCTGTTACCAGTGGCTGCTGCCAGTGGCGA
TAAGTCGTGTCTTACCGGGTTGGACTCAAGACGATAGTTACCGGATAAGGCGCAGCGGTCGGGCTGAACG
GGGGGTTCGTGCACACAGCCCAGCTTGGAGCGAACGACCTACACCGAACTGAGATACCTACAGCGTGAGC
TATGAGAAAGCGCCACGCTTCCCGAAGGGAGAAAGGCGGACAGGTATCCGGTAAGCGGCAGGGTCGGAAC
AGGAGAGCGCACGAGGGAGCTTCCAGGGGGAAACGCCTGGTATCTTTATAGTCCTGTCGGGTTTCGCCAC
CTCTGACTTGAGCGTCGATTTTTGTGATGCTCGTCAGGGGGGCGGAGCCTATGGAAAAACGCCAGCAACG
CGGCCTTTTTACGGTTCCTGGCCTTTTGCTGGCCTTTTGCTCACATGTTCTTTCCTGCGTTATCCCCTGA
TTCTGTGGATAACCGTATTACCGCCTTTGAGTGAGCTGATACCGCTCGCCGCAGCCGAACGACCGAGCGC
AGCGAGTCAGTGAGCGAGGAAGCGGAAGAGCGCCTGATGCGGTATTTTCTCCTTACGCATCTGTGCGGTA
TTTCACACCGCATAAATTCCGACACCATCGAATGGTGCAAAACCTTTCGCGGTATGGCATGATAGCGCCC
GGAAGAGAGTCAATTCAGGGTGGTGAATGTGAAACCAGTAACGTTATACGATGTCGCAGAGTATGCCGGT
GTCTCTTATCAGACCGTTTCCCGCGTGGTGAACCAGGCCAGCCACGTTTCTGCGAAAACGCGGGAAAAAG
TGGAAGCGGCGATGGCGGAGCTGAATTACATTCCCAACCGCGTGGCACAACAACTGGCGGGCAAACAGTC
GTTGCTGATTGGCGTTGCCACCTCCAGTCTGGCCCTGCACGCGCCGTCGCAAATTGTCGCGGCGATTAAA
TCTCGCGCCGATCAACTGGGTGCCAGCGTGGTGGTGTCGATGGTAGAACGAAGCGGCGTCGAAGCCTGTA
AAGCGGCGGTGCACAATCTTCTCGCGCAACGCGTCAGTGGGCTGATCATTAACTATCCGCTGGATGACCA
GGATGCCATTGCTGTGGAAGCTGCCTGCACTAATGTTCCGGCGTTATTTCTTGATGTCTCTGACCAGACA
CCCATCAACAGTATTATTTTCTCCCATGAAGACGGTACGCGACTGGGCGTGGAGCATCTGGTCGCATTGG
GTCACCAGCAAATCGCGCTGTTAGCGGGCCCATTAAGTTCTGTCTCGGCGCGTCTGCGTCTGGCTGGCTG
GCATAAATATCTCACTCGCAATCAAATTCAGCCGATAGCGGAACGGGAAGGCGACTGGAGTGCCATGTCC
GGTTTTCAACAAACCATGCAAATGCTGAATGAGGGCATCGTTCCCACTGCGATGCTGGTTGCCAACGATC
AGATGGCGCTGGGCGCAATGCGCGCCATTACCGAGTCCGGGCTGCGCGTTGGTGCGGATATCTCGGTAGT
GGGATACGACGATACCGAAGACAGCTCATGTTATATCCCGCCGTCAACCACCATCAAACAGGATTTTCGC
CTGCTGGGGCAAACCAGCGTGGACCGCTTGCTGCAACTCTCTCAGGGCCAGGCGGTGAAGGGCAATCAGC
TGTTGCCCGTCTCACTGGTGAAAAGAAAAACCACCCTGGCGCCCAATACGCAAACCGCCTCTCCCCGCGC
GTTGGCCGATTCATTAATGCAGCTGGCACGACAGGTTTCCCGACTGGAAAGCGGGCAGTGAGCGCAACGC
AATTAATGTGAGTTAGCTCACTCATTAGGCACCCCAGGCTTTACACTTTATGCTTCCGGCTCGTATGTTG
TGTGGAATTGTGAGCGGATAACAATTTCACACAGGAAACAGCTATGACCATGATTACGGATTCACTGGCC
GTCGTTTTACAACGTCGTGACTGGGAAAACCCTGGCGTTACCCAACTTAATCGCCTTGCAGCACATCCCC
CTTTCGCCAGCTGGCGTAATAGCGAAGAGGCCCGCACCGATCGCCCTTCCCAACAGTTGCGCAGCCTGAA
TGGCGAATGGCGCTTTGCCTGGTTTCCGGCACCAGAAGCGGTGCCGGAAAGCTGGCTGGAGTGCGATCTT
CCTGAGGCCGATACTGTCGTCGTCCCCTCAAACTGGCAGATGCACGGTTACGATGCGCCCATCTACACCA
ACGTAACCTATCCCATTACGGTCAATCCGCCGTTTGTTCCCACGGAGAATCCGACGGGTTGTTACTCGCT
CACATTTAATGTTGATGAAAGCTGGCTACAGGAAGGCCAGACGCGAATTATTTTTGATGGCGTTGGAATT
